>Addgene plasmid #212055 | 5'-3xFLAG Kdm1a+exon minimal CMV pCDNA5 | addgene full sequence | sequence record 421014 | Addgene NGS Result
TCAGGTCGGAGACGCTGTCGAACTTTTCGATCAGAAACTTCTCGACAGACGTCGCGGTGAGTTCAGGCTT
TTTGGCCAAGGAAGTTCCTATACTTTCTAGAGAATAGGAACTTCGGAATAGGAACTTCTAGGTACGTGAA
CCATCACCCT
[91 nt withheld, positions 151-241]
G
[124 nt withheld, positions 243-366]
GGGGATACCCCCTAGAGCCCCAGCTGGTTCTTTCCGCCTCAGAAGCCATAGAGCCCACCGCATCCCCAGC
ATGCCTGCTATTGTCTTCCCAATCCTCCCCCTTGCTGTCCTGCCCCACCCCACCCCCCAGAATAGAATGA
CACCTACTCAGACAATGCGATGCAATTTCCTCATTTTATTAGGAAAGGACAGTGGGAGTGGCACCTTCCA
GGGTCAAGGAAGGCACGGGGGAGGGGCAAACAACAGATGGCTGGCAACTAGAAGGCACAGTCGAGGCTGA
TCAGCGGGTTTAAACGGGCCCTCTAGACTCGAGTCAGACCACTTTGTACAAGAAAGTTGGGTATCACATA
CTTGGGGACTGCTGTGCAGGGACACCTGGTGTGGCCTGACGAGGCAAAGTGTACATGGCTCCCAAAAACT
GGTCGGCAATCCTTCCTGCTTCTCGAAGCCCACTCAACAGAGCACCATGGACTGTAGCTGGGTAGTTCCG
GATTGTGTGTTCTCCAGCAAAGAAGAGTCTTGGGATTGGCTGTGGGGCACCTGGAATTGAGGGGCCAGGA
GTGATCGGCTGAGCCATTAAATCATAGTCATTTCCAGAGGATCCTGCAGCCACATAAGAATAGGAGCCCC
GGGCCCACGGATCAGCACGCCAACGAGATACCACAGTTTCCTTGGGCTGTGGGACTGCACTGCTGCCAAA
AATCCCTTTGAGAATGGCCAGGCACCGGCCGACAATCACATCATCACTAATGTTCTCCATAATGCCAGCA
GCTTCTCCTGCTACCAGGGCCAATAGTATTGGAGCTTTATATAGGTTCCAGAAGAGGAAGAGCTCACCCC
TGCTAGCAGTTGTACTGCCAACGTGCCCAAACAAATTGACACTTGGGTCCCAGAACACACGGTCAAAGCA
TAACACCACCTTGTTAAGGTTGCCAAATCCCATCCTTTGGACTGCAGATGTTTTCCACTCAGGAAGAGGT
GGCACAAACTGAACAGCTGGTGGCTGCTGCTTCAACACTCCCAAAGGAAGTGTACAGAGAACTGCATCAC
ACTTATAAATAAAGGTTTGACTTGTGGAACGTGTGTTCACAGCAATCACTTCACATCCTGAGGCTGTGTA
GCGAACCTGCCGCACTGCTGTGTTCAGTTTAATGTCCAAGCCTTCAGCTAAAGCCACAGGCACACATGAG
TAGCCATTCCTTACTGTCAGGTGGCTTCCAGTAAACTCAAAGTCATCATCCTGATCCCAATGTTTAAGAG
AGAGGGTAGAGAGAGGTGTGGCGTTGGCAAATTCAAGATTTGCAAAATGCCAGTCAAGTATTTGTCTGTC
TCTTGATGAGAGGTATACATCACTTGGGGGATTGGCTTCCAATTCTTGAAGTTTTTCTTCTAGCTTTCCT
TGTGTTTCAGCTAATTCATCATATTCCTTGCAGAGGGCAGTCAGGTCCCTGTGCTTGCTCTTCACCAGGA
ACTCGGCTGTGATATCTCTGGGCGGCTTCACTTCTGAAGCTTCTTTGTATTGCTGATGGAGCTCTTTAAT
TTTCTCCTTCAAATTTACCATCTTATTAAGAAGCTCTTTCAACTCCTCCTGAGTTTTCACTATCTTCTTC
CAATGTTCAATCTGCTCATCTTTGACATGCTTTTCTTGCAGCTGAATGACAACCTCCAATGCCTGGCCAA
GGGATACAGGTTTATTATTGAGGACGTTGAAGTCTAACTGGTGACTAAGGTAAGAAGTGGCTTCTAGCAA
CCGGTTAAATTCTTGTTCTACCATTTCATCTTTTTCTTTTGGAACCTTGACAGTGTCAGCTTGTCCATTG
GCTTCATAAAGTGGGCATTTTTGCTTGATCTTGGCCAGTTCCATATTTACTTGTTTGCTGACGACAGCCA
TGGGATTCCCTCCAAGACCTGTTACAACCATGGCGCCAAGATCAGCTACATAGTTTCCTTTTCGAAATGT
AGCAACTCGTCCACCTACTCGATCCCTGGCTTCCAGAAGTGTGACATCCATCCCAAAACTCTGTAGCTGT
CGAGCTGCTGCCAAGCCAGAAACACCTGAACCTATAATAATCACCTTTCCTGTCTTTTTAATTGGTAAGG
GTTTTATCCTCTTGTAGATGCCGAAGTTGATAAGACCATGGCGCTCTAAGTAACTGTGAACTCGGTGGAC
AAGCACAGTATCGCTGTTGTAAGGCGCTTCCAGCTGCTGGAGAGTGGCTTCAAACGTCAGCTGGATCTTT
GGGTTGTCCAGCCATAACTGCAATGTGCGATTCCTGATGAACAGAAAAACCTTCTGTGTCTGCTGAGGCC
CACTGATGATGTCTGGGAAACAGGCTGCTTCCTGAGAGGTCATTCGGTCATGGGGAAGTCGGCTTTGAAA
AGCTGCACCCTCCACACCAGACGGCTCTTCCGGCTCACTTTCATTTTCTTCCTCAGGTGGGGCTTGAGGA
GGTGGTGGGGGAAGCTTCTTTTCCTTCTCTGCTTTAGCATTTCTTTCTTCTTCCGAATAATATTCATCTT
CTGAGAGGTTGGCCAAGCTTTCATCCATTTCTCTGTATTCTACCTTGGCCCGCTTGCGCCGGCTGGTCCG
TCGGCCCTCCGGGGTCTCGGCTATTCCGGTCTCCATGGGCGTCGCGGAGCCGGGCCCGGCTGTGGGCCCC
GCCTGGGGCCCAGCAGACCCCGGCGGCTCGGCTAGGCCCCCGGGCGGCGAGGCCCGCGGAGGCTCCTTCT
TTCGGGGAGTGCGCTCGCCCGCCGCCCCCGTAGCCATGTCGGTGGGGCCCGTCAGGCCCGCGGGCGGCGC
GGCCACCTCAGAGCCGTTCTCGGCACCGCCCGCCGCCCCGGACCCGGCCTCGGTCCCAGCAGCCGCCGCC
GCCGCCGCTGCCGCTGCCGCCGCCGCCGCCTTCTTCCCAGACAAGGTGCCAACTTTTTTGTACAAACTTG
TCTTGTCATCGTCATCCTTGTAATCGATGTCATGATCATATGTATCACCGTCATGGTCTTTGTAGTCCAT
GGTGGAAGCTTAAGTTTAAACGCTAGAGGATCCAGCCTCCGCGGAGGCTGGATCGGTCCCGGTGTCTTCT
ATGGAGGTCAAAACAGCGTGGATGGCGTCTCCAGGCGATCTGACGGTTCACTAAACGAGCTCTGCTTATA
TAGGGGGTACCTTCTCTATCACTGATAGGGAGCTCGAGACGTGTCGACTTCTCTATCACTGATAGGGAGA
CGTTCTAGACGTACCTTCTCTATCACTGATAGGGAGCTCGAGACGTGTCGACTTCTCTATCACTGATAGG
GAGACGTGCGGCCAGCTTGGATCCCTCGAGACGCGTATATCTGGCCCGTACATCGCGAAGCAGCGCAAAA
CGCCTAACCCTAAGCAGATTCTTCATGCAATTGTCGGTCAAGCCTTGCCTTGTTGTAGCTTAAATTTTGC
TCGCGCACTACTCAGCGACCTCCAACACACAAGCAGGGAGCAGATACTGGCTTAACTATGCGGCATCAGA
GCAGATTGTACTGAGAGTGCACCATAGGGGATCGGGAGATCTCCCGATCCGTCGACGTCAGGTGGCACTT
TTCGGGGAAATGTGCGCGGAACCCCTATTTGTTTATTTTTCTAAATACATTCAAATATGTATCCGCTCAT
GAGACAATAACCCTGATAAATGCTTCAATAATATTGAAAAAGGAAGAGTATGAGTATTCAACATTTCCGT
GTCGCCCTTATTCCCTTTTTTGCGGCATTTTGCCTTCCTGTTTTTGCTCACCCAGAAACGCTGGTGAAAG
TAAAAGATGCTGAAGATCAGTTGGGTGCACGAGTGGGTTACATCGAACTGGATCTCAACAGCGGTAAGAT
CCTTGAGAGTTTTCGCCCCGAAGAACGTTTTCCAATGATGAGCACTTTTAAAGTTCTGCTATGTGGCGCG
GTATTATCCCGTATTGACGCCGGGCAAGAGCAACTCGGTCGCCGCATACACTATTCTCAGAATGACTTGG
TTGAGTACTCACCAGTCACAGAAAAGCATCTTACGGATGGCATGACAGTAAGAGAATTATGCAGTGCTGC
CATAACCATGAGTGATAACACTGCGGCCAACTTACTTCTGACAACGATCGGAGGACCGAAGGAGCTAACC
GCTTTTTTGCACAACATGGGGGATCATGTAACTCGCCTTGATCGTTGGGAACCGGAGCTGAATGAAGCCA
TACCAAACGACGAGCGTGACACCACGATGCCTGTAGCAATGGCAACAACGTTGCGCAAACTATTAACTGG
CGAACTACTTACTCTAGCTTCCCGGCAACAATTAATAGACTGGATGGAGGCGGATAAAGTTGCAGGACCA
CTTCTGCGCTCGGCCCTTCCGGCTGGCTGGTTTATTGCTGATAAATCTGGAGCCGGTGAGCGTGGGTCTC
GCGGTATCATTGCAGCACTGGGGCCAGATGGTAAGCCCTCCCGTATCGTAGTTATCTACACGACGGGGAG
TCAGGCAACTATGGATGAACGAAATAGACAGATCGCTGAGATAGGTGCCTCACTGATTAAGCATTGGTAA
CTGTCAGACCAAGTTTACTCATATATACTTTAGATTGATTTAAAACTTCATTTTTAATTTAAAAGGATCT
AGGTGAAGATCCTTTTTGATAATCTCATGACCAAAATCCCTTAACGTGAGTTTTCGTTCCACTGAGCGTC
AGACCCCGTAGAAAAGATCAAAGGATCTTCTTGAGATCCTTTTTTTCTGCGCGTAATCTGCTGCTTGCAA
ACAAAAAAACCACCGCTACCAGCGGTGGTTTGTTTGCCGGATCAAGAGCTACCAACTCTTTTTCCGAAGG
TAACTGGCTTCAGCAGAGCGCAGATACCAAATACTGTTCTTCTAGTGTAGCCGTAGTTAGGCCACCACTT
CAAGAACTCTGTAGCACCGCCTACATACCTCGCTCTGCTAATCCTGTTACCAGTGGCTGCTGCCAGTGGC
GATAAGTCGTGTCTTACCGGGTTGGACTCAAGACGATAGTTACCGGATAAGGCGCAGCGGTCGGGCTGAA
CGGGGGGTTCGTGCACACAGCCCAGCTTGGAGCGAACGACCTACACCGAACTGAGATACCTACAGCGTGA
GCTATGAGAAAGCGCCACGCTTCCCGAAGGGAGAAAGGCGGACAGGTATCCGGTAAGCGGCAGGGTCGGA
ACAGGAGAGCGCACGAGGGAGCTTCCAGGGGGAAACGCCTGGTATCTTTATAGTCCTGTCGGGTTTCGCC
ACCTCTGACTTGAGCGTCGATTTTTGTGATGCTCGTCAGGGGGGCGGAGCCTATGGAAAAACGCCAGCAA
CGCGGCCTTTTTACGGTTCCTGGCCTTTTGCTGGCCTTTTGCTCACATGTTCTTTCCTGCGTTATCCCCT
GATTCTGTGGATAACCGTATTACCGCCTTTGAGTGAGCTGATACCGCTCGCCGCAGCCGAACGACCGAGC
GCAGCGAGTCAGTGAGCGAGGAAGCGGAAGAGCGCCCAATACGCAAACCGCCTCTCCCCGCGCGTTGGCC
GATTCATTAATGCAGCTGGCACGACAGGTTTCCCGACTGGAAAGCGGGCAGTGAGCGCAACGCAATTAAT
GTGAGTTAGCTCACTCATTAGGCACCCCAGGCTTTACACTTTATGCTTCCGGCTCGTATGTTGTGTGGAA
TTGTGAGCGGATAACAATTTCACACAGGAAACAGCTATGACCATGATTACGCCAAGCTCTAGCTAGAGGT
CGACGGTATACAGACATGATAAGATACATTGATGAGTTTGGACAAACCACAACTAGAATGCAGTGAAAAA
AATGCTTTATTTGTGAAATTTGTGATGCTATTGCTTTATTTGTAACCATTATAAGCTGCAATAAACAAGT
TGGGGTGGGCGAAGAACTCCAGCATGAGATCCCCGCGCTGGAGGATCATCCAGCCGGCGTCCCGGAAAAC
GATTCCGAAGCCCAACCTTTCATAGAAGGCGGCGGTGGAATCGAAATCTCGTAGTACGTGCTATTCCTTT
GCCCTCGGACGAGTGCTGGGGCGTCGGTTTCCACTATCGGCGAGTACTTCTACACAGCCATCGGTCCAGA
CGGCCGCGCTTCTGCGGGCGATTTGTGTACGCCCGACAGTCCCGGCTCCGGATCGGACGATTGCGTCGCA
TCGACCCTGCGCCCAAGCTGCATCATCGAAATTGCCGTCAACCAAGCTCTGATAGAGTTGGTCAAGACCA
ATGCGGAGCATATACGCCCGGAGCCGCGGCGATCCTGCAAGCTCCGGATGCCTCCGCTCGAAGTAGCGCG
TCTGCTGCTCCATACAAGCCAACCACGGCCTCCAGAAGAAGATGTTGGCGACCTCGTATTGGGAATCCCC
GAACATCGCCTCGCTCCAGTCAATGACCGCTGTTATGCGGCCATTGTCCGTCAGGACATTGTTGGAGCCG
AAATCCGCGTGCACGAGGTGCCGGACTTCGGGGCAGTCCTCGGCCCAAAGCATCAGCTCATCGAGAGCCT
GCGCGACGGACGCACTGACGGTGTCGTCCATCACAGTTTGCCAGTGATACACATGGGGATCAGCAATCGC
GCATATGAAATCACGCCATGTAGTGTATTGACCGATTCCTTGCGGTCCGAATGGGCCGAACCCGCTCGTC
TGGCTAAGATCGGCCGCAGCGATCGCATCCATGGCCTCCGCGACCGGCTGCAGAACAGCGGGCAGTTCGG
TTTCAGGCAGGTCTTGCAACGTGACACCCTGTGCACGGCGGGAGATGCAATAGGTCAGGCTCTCGCTGAA
CTCCCCAATGTCAAGCACTTCCGGAATCGGGAGCGCGGCCGATGCAAAGTGCCGATAAACATAACGATCT
TTGTAGAAACCATCGGCGCAGCTATTTACCCGCAGGACATATCCACGCCCTCCTACATCGAAGCTGAAAG
CACGAGATTCTTCGCCCTCCGAGAGCTGCA
Features (pLannotate 1.2.2; 24 found; start..end, strand, type, name):
     81..128     -  protein_bind   FRT: FLP-mediated recombination occurs in the 8-bp core sequence TCTAGAAA (Turan and Bode, 2011). FLP recombinase from the Saccharomyces cerevisiae 2μ plasmid
    133..366     -  rep_origin     f1 ori (fragment) (sequence partly withheld): f1 bacteriophage origin of replication; arrow indicates direction of (+) strand synthesis
    387..408     -  promoter       SV40 promoter (fragment): SV40 enhancer and early promoter
    412..636     -  polyA_signal   bGH poly(A) signal: bovine growth hormone polyadenylation signal
    684..708     +  protein_bind   attB2: mutant version of attB; recombination site for the Gateway® BP reaction BP Clonase™
    713..3280    -  CDS            Kdm1a: KDM1A_MOUSE - Also known as Aof2, Kiaa0601, Lsd1. Experimental evidence at protein level: Swiss-Prot protein existence level 1. Histone demethylase that can demethylate both 'Lys-4' (H3K4me) and 'Lys-9' (H3K9me) of histone H3, thereby acting as a coactivator or a corepressor, depending on the context. Acts by oxidizing the substrate by FAD to generate the corresponding imine that is subsequently hydrolyzed. Acts as a corepressor by mediating demethylation of H3K4me, a specific tag for epigenetic transcriptional activation. Demethylates both mono- (H3K4me1) and di-methylated (H3K4me2) H3K4me. M
   3289..3306    -  protein_bind   attB1 (fragment): mutant version of attB; core recombination site for the Gateway® BP reaction BP Clonase™
   3308..3331    -  CDS            FLAG: FLAG® epitope tag, followed by an enterokinase cleavage site
   3475..3520    -  promoter       TRE3GV promoter (fragment): 3rd-generation Tet-responsive promoter that can be activated by binding of Tet-On® 3G, optimized for retroviral and lentiviral vectors
   3528..3548    -  promoter       tight TRE promoter (fragment): Tet-responsive promoter PTight, consisting of seven tet operator sequences followed by the minimal CMV promoter
   3565..3585    -  promoter       tight TRE promoter (fragment): Tet-responsive promoter PTight, consisting of seven tet operator sequences followed by the minimal CMV promoter
   3602..3622    -  promoter       tight TRE promoter (fragment): Tet-responsive promoter PTight, consisting of seven tet operator sequences followed by the minimal CMV promoter
   3639..3659    -  promoter       tight TRE promoter (fragment): Tet-responsive promoter PTight, consisting of seven tet operator sequences followed by the minimal CMV promoter
   3840..3892    +  misc_feature   bom (fragment): basis of mobility region from pBR322
   3951..4055    +  promoter       AmpR promoter: bla
   4056..4916    +  CDS            AmpR: β-lactamase; bla; confers resistance to ampicillin, carbenicillin, and related antibiotics
   5087..5675    +  rep_origin     ori: high-copy-number ColE1/pMB1/pBR322/pUC origin of replication
   5858..5950    +  CDS            lacI (fragment): lac repressor; lacI; The lac repressor binds to the lac operator to inhibit transcription in E. coli. This inhibition can be relieved by adding lactose or isopropyl-β-D-thiogalactopyranoside (IPTG).
   5963..5984    +  protein_bind   CAP binding site: CAP binding activates transcription in the presence of cAMP. E. coli catabolite activator protein
   5999..6029    +  promoter       lac promoter: promoter for the E. coli lac operon
   6037..6053    +  protein_bind   lac operator: The lac repressor binds to the lac operator to inhibit transcription in E. coli. This inhibition can be relieved by adding lactose or isopropyl-β-D-thiogalactopyranoside (IPTG). lac repressor encoded by lacI
   6126..6247    -  polyA_signal   SV40 poly(A) signal: SV40 polyadenylation signal
   6242..6367    -  CDS            ble (fragment): BLE_KLEPN - Experimental evidence at protein level: Swiss-Prot protein existence level 1. Binding protein with a strong affinity to the bleomycin family of antibiotics. Binds to CL990; an antimitotic-antibiotic compound. From Klebsiella pneumoniae.
   6377..73      -  CDS            HygR (across the origin): hygromycin B phosphotransferase confers resistance to hygromycin
