[The description below was written by a language model from this plasmid's Addgene catalogue record and pLannotate feature annotations shown in this document.]
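Description:
5'-3xFLAG Kdm1a+exon minimal CMV pCDNA5 is a mammalian expression plasmid built on a pcDNA5-type FRT backbone and made by Gateway LR recombination. It is designed for site-specific, FLP-mediated integration into N2a mouse neuroblastoma cells that carry an FRT landing site and express the rtTA3 transactivator. In bacteria it is maintained as a high-copy plasmid through a ColE1/pUC-type origin and is selected with ampicillin through the β-lactamase gene. Remnants of an f1 origin, a bom region and lac regulatory elements are also annotated.

The payload is the mouse Kdm1a (Lsd1) coding sequence in the isoform that includes a 12-nucleotide alternative exon. Kdm1a encodes an FAD-dependent histone H3K4/H3K9 demethylase. The open reading frame is flanked by attB1 and attB2 sites left by Gateway cloning. It is fused at its N-terminus to a FLAG epitope; the construct name gives this as 3xFLAG, although the annotation picks up only a single FLAG unit. Upstream lie repeated tet operator matches and a Tet-responsive/minimal CMV promoter, so expression should depend on doxycycline-activated rtTA3 supplied by the host line. A bGH polyadenylation signal terminates the transcript.

An FRT site sits directly beside a hygromycin phosphotransferase gene that has an SV40 poly(A) signal but no annotated promoter of its own. In Flp-In-style systems, this arrangement means hygromycin resistance is gained only after correct recombination into the genomic FRT locus. The result is isogenic, single-copy, inducible lines. The associated study concerns how alternative exons remodel protein interactomes, which suggests the tagged protein is used to compare interaction partners of exon-included and exon-skipped isoforms.
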