Addgene plasmid #212055: 5'-3xFLAG Kdm1a+exon minimal CMV pCDNA5
Purpose: LR vector for integration of Kdm1a+exon(12nt) into N2a FRT rtTA3 expression cells
Depositing lab: Benjamin Blencowe. Depositing organization: University of Toronto. Publication: Systematic analysis of alternative exon-dependent interactome remodeling reveals multitasking functions of gene regulatory factors. Roth JF, Braunschweig U, Wu M, Li JD, Lin ZY, Larsen B, Weatheritt RJ, Gingras AC, Blencowe BJ. Mol Cell. 2023 Dec 7;83(23):4222-4238.e10. doi: 10.1016/j.molcel.2023.10.034. PubMed 38065061.
Backbone
  Vector backbone: 5'-3xFLAG minimal CMV pCDNA5
  Vector type: Mammalian Expression
Growth in bacteria
  Bacterial resistance: Ampicillin, 100 μg/mL
  Growth temperature: 37°C
  Growth strain: DH5alpha
  Copy number: High Copy
Gene/Insert
  Gene/Insert name: Kdm1a+exon(12nt) (alt name: NP_001343496.1)
  Species: M. musculus (mouse)
  Entrez Gene: Kdm1a (a.k.a. 1810043O07Rik, Aof2, D4Ertd478e, Kdm1, Lsd1, mKIAA0601)
  Cloning method: Gateway Cloning
Terms and licenses: Academic/Nonprofit Terms; Industry Terms: Not Available to Industry
How to cite: 5'-3xFLAG Kdm1a+exon minimal CMV pCDNA5 was a gift from Benjamin Blencowe (Addgene plasmid # 212055 ; http://n2t.net/addgene:212055 ; RRID:Addgene_212055)
